Addgene plasmid #133732: pTRE3G-Bi-gePSI-pCamk2a-AcGFP
Purpose: Expresses both the gePSI-α-chain and the gePSI-β-chain under control of the inducible bi-directional TRE3G promoter. Expresses constitutively AcGFP under control of a Camk2a promoter.
Depositing lab: Erin Schuman. Depositing organization: Max Planck Institute for Brain Research. Publication: A genetically encodable cell-type-specific protein synthesis inhibitor. Heumuller M, Glock C, Rangaraju V, Biever A, Schuman EM. Nat Methods. 2019 Jul 15. pii: 10.1038/s41592-019-0468-x. doi: 10.1038/s41592-019-0468-x. PubMed 31308551.
Backbone
  Vector backbone: AAV-cDNA6-V5His
  Backbone manufacturer: Vector Bioloabs
  Backbone size w/o insert (bp): 4685
  Total vector size (bp): 6251
  Modifications to backbone: The inserts containing the pTRE3G-Bi-gePSI (α-chain and β-chain-ODC36) with SV40 poly(A) and the pCamk2a-AcGFP1 were inserted between the AAV2 ITRs.
  Vector type: Mammalian Expression, AAV
  Selectable markers: No selectable marker
Growth in bacteria
  Bacterial resistance: Ampicillin, 100 μg/mL
  Growth temperature: 37°C
  Growth strain: NEB Stable
  Copy number: High Copy
Gene/Insert 1
  Gene/Insert name: gePSI-β-chain
  Species: Zea mays
  Insert size (bp): 420
  Promoter: pTRE3G-Bi
  Tag / fusion protein: murine ornithine decarboxylase - degron (ODC36) (C terminal on insert)
  Cloning method: Gibson Cloning
  Sequencing primers: 5′ pTRE3G_Seq_r: CTCGAGTATGTCGAGGTGG
Gene/Insert 2
  Gene/Insert name: gePSI-α-chain
  Species: Zea mays
  Insert size (bp): 426
  Promoter: pTRE3G-Bi
  Cloning method: Gibson Cloning
  Sequencing primers: 5′ pTRE3G_Seq_f: GAGAACGTATAAGCTTTAGGC
Gene/Insert 3
  Gene/Insert name: AcGFP1
  Species: Aequorea coerulescens
  Insert size (bp): 720
  Promoter: pCamk2a
  Cloning method: Gibson Cloning
  Sequencing primers: 5′ pCamk2a_Seq_f: CACTCAGGAGCACGG
Terms and licenses: Academic/Nonprofit Terms; Industry Terms: Not Available to Industry
How to cite: pTRE3G-Bi-gePSI-pCamk2a-AcGFP was a gift from Erin Schuman (Addgene plasmid # 133732 ; http://n2t.net/addgene:133732 ; RRID:Addgene_133732)
