[The description below was written by a language model from this plasmid's Addgene catalogue record and pLannotate feature annotations shown in this document.]
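Description:
pTRE3G-Bi-gePSI-pCamk2a-AcGFP is an AAV transfer plasmid for mammalian expression, built on the AAV-cDNA6-V5His backbone, with all payload cassettes placed between AAV2 inverted terminal repeats so they can be packaged into recombinant AAV. In bacteria it is maintained as a high-copy plasmid through a ColE1/pUC-type origin and selected with ampicillin (β-lactamase). An f1 origin is also present. There is no mammalian selection marker. The annotation finds one full-length ITR and only short fragments of the other, which may reflect the difficulty of sequencing or annotating these repeats rather than a true truncation. The sequenced record (6,239 nt) is also slightly shorter than the catalogued size of 6,251 bp.

The payload is gePSI, a genetically encoded protein synthesis inhibitor derived from a Zea mays protein. The feature table matches both chains to fragments of maize ribosome-inactivating protein 3. A central bidirectional TRE3G promoter drives the two chains in opposite directions. On one side is the β-chain, fused at its C terminus to the murine ornithine decarboxylase degron (ODC36), a tag that promotes rapid protein turnover. On the other side is the α-chain. Each transcript ends in an SV40 polyadenylation signal. Because TRE3G responds to the Tet-On 3G transactivator, which this plasmid does not supply, expression of both chains requires a separately provided transactivator and inducer. A separate cassette uses a mouse Camk2a promoter fragment to express AcGFP1 constitutively, ending in a bGH poly(A) signal, and this marks transduced cells in which that promoter is active. The construct is intended for inducible, cell-type-specific inhibition of protein synthesis.

Short hits to the RSF origin, SV40 promoter, bom, rop and large T antigen appear to be incidental fragments.
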