Features (pLannotate 1.2.2; 22 found; start..end, strand, type, name):
      1..451     +  promoter       TRE3G BI promoter: 3rd-generation Tet-responsive bidirectional promoter that can be activated by binding of Tet-On® 3G
    477..896     +  CDS            CRIP3 (fragment): RIP3_MAIZE - Experimental evidence at protein level: Swiss-Prot protein existence level 1. Possesses features of some constitutive defense agent. The coordinate Opaque-2-controlled synthesis of this protein and the major seed storage proteins (zeins) may provide the germinating seedling with both nutritional benefits and protection against pathogen invasion of the surrounding endosperm. From Zea mays (Maize).
    925..1008    +  CDS            large T antigen (fragment): large T antigen from SV40 (simian virus 40)
   1031..1112    +  polyA_signal   SV40 poly(A) signal: SV40 polyadenylation signal
   1118..1185    -  rep_origin     RSF ori (fragment): Plasmids containing the RSF 1030 origin of replication can be propagated in E. coli cells that contain additional plasmids with compatible origins.
   1189..1543    +  promoter       CaMKII promoter (fragment): promoter for the mouse calcium/calmodulin-dependent kinase II α subunit
   1547..2266    +  CDS            AcGFP1: Aequorea coerulescens GFP mammalian codon-optimized
   2287..2511    +  polyA_signal   bGH poly(A) signal: bovine growth hormone polyadenylation signal
   2515..2533    +  promoter       SV40 promoter (fragment): SV40 enhancer and early promoter
   2596..2736    +  repeat_region  AAV2 ITR: inverted terminal repeat of adeno-associated virus serotype 2 inverted
   2741..2792    -  misc_feature   bom (fragment): basis of mobility region from pBR322
   2811..3266    +  rep_origin     f1 ori (sequence partly withheld): f1 bacteriophage origin of replication; arrow indicates direction of (+) strand synthesis
   3267..3316    -  misc_feature   bom (fragment): basis of mobility region from pBR322
   3418..3453    -  CDS            rop (fragment): Rop protein, which maintains plasmids at low copy number; rop
   3548..3652    +  promoter       AmpR promoter: bla
   3653..4513    +  CDS            AmpR: β-lactamase; bla; confers resistance to ampicillin, carbenicillin, and related antibiotics
   4684..5272    +  rep_origin     ori: high-copy-number ColE1/pMB1/pBR322/pUC origin of replication
   5345..5372    +  repeat_region  AAV2 ITR (fragment): inverted terminal repeat of adeno-associated virus serotype 2 inverted
   5401..5428    +  repeat_region  AAV2 ITR (fragment): inverted terminal repeat of adeno-associated virus serotype 2 inverted
   5599..5680    -  polyA_signal   SV40 poly(A) signal: SV40 polyadenylation signal
   5703..5786    -  CDS            large T antigen (fragment): large T antigen from SV40 (simian virus 40)
   5917..6222    -  CDS            CRIP3 (fragment): RIP3_MAIZE - Experimental evidence at protein level: Swiss-Prot protein existence level 1. Possesses features of some constitutive defense agent. The coordinate Opaque-2-controlled synthesis of this protein and the major seed storage proteins (zeins) may provide the germinating seedling with both nutritional benefits and protection against pathogen invasion of the surrounding endosperm. From Zea mays (Maize).
>Addgene plasmid #133732 | pTRE3G-Bi-gePSI-pCamk2a-AcGFP | addgene full sequence | sequence record 266808 | Addgene NGS Result
GCGATCTGACGGTTCACTAAACGAGCTCTGCTTATATAGGCCTCCCACCGTACACGCCACCTCGACATAC
TCGAGTTTACTCCCTATCAGTGATAGAGAACGTATGAAGAGTTTACTCCCTATCAGTGATAGAGAACGTA
TGCAGACTTTACTCCCTATCAGTGATAGAGAACGTATAAGGAGTTTACTCCCTATCAGTGATAGAGAACG
TATGACCAGTTTACTCCCTATCAGTGATAGAGAACGTATCTACAGTTTACTCCCTATCAGTGATAGAGAA
CGTATATCCAGTTTACTCCCTATCAGTGATAGAGAACGTATAAGCTTTAGGCGTGTACGGTGGGCGCCTA
TAAAAGCAGAGCTCGTTTAGTGAACCGTCAGATCGCCTGGAGCAATTCCACAACACTTTTGTCTTATACC
AACTTTCCGTACCACTTCCTACCCTCGTAAAGTCGACACCGGGGCCCAGATCTATGAAGTTCACTGAAAT
CTTCCCCGTGGAGGACGCGAACTACCCTTACAGCGCCTTCATCGCGTCGGTCCGGAAAGACGTGATCAAA
CACTGCACCGACCATAAAGGGATCTTCCAGCCCGTGCTGCCACCGGAGAAGAAGGTCCCGGAGCTATGGT
TGTACACAGAGCTCAAAACTAGGACCAGCTCCATCACGCTCGCCATACGCATGGACAACCTGTACCTCGT
GGGCTTCAGGACCCCGGGCGGGGTGTGGTGGGAGTTCGGCAAGGACGGCGACACCCACCTCCTCGGCGAC
AACCCCAGGTGGCTCGGCTTCGGCGGCAGGTACCAGGACCTCATCGGCAACAAGGGTCTGGAGACCGTCA
CCATGGGCCGCGCCGAAATGACCAGGGCCGTCAACGACCTGGCGAAGAAGAAGAAGTGAGCGGCCGCCGG
CGATATCTCCAGAGGATCATAATCAGCCATACCACATTTGTAGAGGTTTTACTTGCTTTAAAAAACCTCC
CACACCTCCCCCTGAACCTGAAACATAAAATGAATGCAATTGTTGTTGTTAACTTGTTTATTGCAGCTTA
TAATGGTTACAAATAAAGCAATAGCATCACAAATTTCACAAATAAAGCATTTTTTTCACTGCCCCGAGCT
TCCTCGCTCACTGACTCGCTGCGCTCGGTCGTTCGGCTGCGGCGAGCGGTATCAGCTCACTCAAAGGATG
TGGACTAAGTTTGTTCACATCCCCTTCTCCAACCCCCTCAGTACATCACCCTGGGGGAACAGGGTCCACT
TGCTCCTGGGCCCACACAGTCCTGCAGTATTGTGTATATAAGGCCAGGGCAAAGAGGAGCAGGTTTTAAA
GTGAAAGGCAGGCAGGTGTTGGGGAGGCAGTTACCGGGGCAACGGGAACAGGGCGTTTCGGAGGTGGTTG
CCATGGGGACCTGGATGCTGACGAAGGCTCGCGAGGCTGTGAGCAGCCACAGTGCCCTGCTCAGAAGCCC
CAAGCTCGTCAGTCAAGCCGGTTCTCCGTTTGCACTCAGGAGCACGGGCAGGCGAGTGGCCCCTAGTTCT
GGGAGTATGGTGAGCAAGGGCGCCGAGCTGTTCACCGGCATCGTGCCCATCCTGATCGAGCTGAATGGCG
ATGTGAATGGCCACAAGTTCAGCGTGAGCGGCGAGGGCGAGGGCGATGCCACCTACGGCAAGCTGACCCT
GAAGTTCATCTGCACCACCGGCAAGCTGCCTGTGCCCTGGCCCACCCTGGTGACCACCCTGAGCTACGGC
GTGCAGTGCTTCTCACGCTACCCCGATCACATGAAGCAGCACGACTTCTTCAAGAGCGCCATGCCTGAGG
GCTACATCCAGGAGCGCACCATCTTCTTCGAGGATGACGGCAACTACAAGTCGCGCGCCGAGGTGAAGTT
CGAGGGCGATACCCTGGTGAATCGCATCGAGCTGACCGGCACCGATTTCAAGGAGGATGGCAACATCCTG
GGCAATAAGATGGAGTACAACTACAACGCCCACAATGTGTACATCATGACCGACAAGGCCAAGAATGGCA
TCAAGGTGAACTTCAAGATCCGCCACAACATCGAGGATGGCAGCGTGCAGCTGGCCGACCACTACCAGCA
GAATACCCCCATCGGCGATGGCCCTGTGCTGCTGCCCGATAACCACTACCTGTCCACCCAGAGCGCCCTG
TCCAAGGACCCCAACGAGAAGCGCGATCACATGATCTACTTCGGCTTCGTGACCGCCGCCGCCATCACCC
ACGGCATGGATGAGCTGTACAAGTGAAACCCGCTGATCAGCCTCGACTGTGCCTTCTAGTTGCCAGCCAT
CTGTTGTTTGCCCCTCCCCCGTGCCTTCCTTGACCCTGGAAGGTGCCACTCCCACTGTCCTTTCCTAATA
AAATGAGGAAATTGCATCGCATTGTCTGAGTAGGTGTCATTCTATTCTGGGGGGTGGGGTGGGGCAGGAC
AGCAAGGGGGAGGATTGGGAAGACAATAGCAGGCATGCTGGGGATGCGGTGGGCTCTATGGCTTCTGAGG
CGGAAAGAACCAGATCCTCTCTTAAGGTAGCATCGAGATTTAAATTAGGGATAACAGGGTAATGGCGCGG
GCCGCAGGAACCCCTAGTGATGGAGTTGGCCACTCCCTCTCTGCGCGCTCGCTCGCTCACTGAGGCCGGG
CGACCAAAGGTCGCCCGACGCCCGGGCTTTGCCCGGGCGGCCTCAGTGAGCGAGCGAGCGCGCAGCTGCC
TGCAGGGGCGCCTGATGCGGTATTTTCTCCTTACGCATCTGTGCGGTATTTCACACCGCATA
[95 nt withheld, positions 2793-2887]
T
[46 nt withheld, positions 2889-2934]
C
[141 nt withheld, positions 2936-3076]
CCTTTGACGTTGGAGTCCACGTTCTTT
[37 nt withheld, positions 3104-3140]
ACTCTATCTCGGGCTATTCTTTTGATTTATAAGGGATTTTGCCGATTTCGGTCTATTGGTTAAAAAATGA
GCTGATTTAACAAAAATTTAACGCGAATTTTAACAAAATATTAACGTTTACAATTTTATGGTGCACTCTC
AGTACAATCTGCTCTGATGCCGCATAGTTAAGCCAGCCCCGACACCCGCCAACACCCGCTGACGCGCCCT
GACGGGCTTGTCTGCTCCCGGCATCCGCTTACAGACAAGCTGTGACCGTCTCCGGGAGCTGCATGTGTCA
GAGGTTTTCACCGTCATCACCGAAACGCGCGAGACGAAAGGGCCTCGTGATACGCCTATTTTTATAGGTT
AATGTCATGATAATAATGGTTTCTTAGACGTCAGGTGGCACTTTTCGGGGAAATGTGCGCGGAACCCCTA
TTTGTTTATTTTTCTAAATACATTCAAATATGTATCCGCTCATGAGACAATAACCCTGATAAATGCTTCA
ATAATATTGAAAAAGGAAGAGTATGAGTATTCAACATTTCCGTGTCGCCCTTATTCCCTTTTTTGCGGCA
TTTTGCCTTCCTGTTTTTGCTCACCCAGAAACGCTGGTGAAAGTAAAAGATGCTGAAGATCAGTTGGGTG
CACGAGTGGGTTACATCGAACTGGATCTCAACAGCGGTAAGATCCTTGAGAGTTTTCGCCCCGAAGAACG
TTTTCCAATGATGAGCACTTTTAAAGTTCTGCTATGTGGCGCGGTATTATCCCGTATTGACGCCGGGCAA
GAGCAACTCGGTCGCCGCATACACTATTCTCAGAATGACTTGGTTGAGTACTCACCAGTCACAGAAAAGC
ATCTTACGGATGGCATGACAGTAAGAGAATTATGCAGTGCTGCCATAACCATGAGTGATAACACTGCGGC
CAACTTACTTCTGACAACGATCGGAGGACCGAAGGAGCTAACCGCTTTTTTGCACAACATGGGGGATCAT
GTAACTCGCCTTGATCGTTGGGAACCGGAGCTGAATGAAGCCATACCAAACGACGAGCGTGACACCACGA
TGCCTGTAGCAATGGCAACAACGTTGCGCAAACTATTAACTGGCGAACTACTTACTCTAGCTTCCCGGCA
ACAATTAATAGACTGGATGGAGGCGGATAAAGTTGCAGGACCACTTCTGCGCTCGGCCCTTCCGGCTGGC
TGGTTTATTGCTGATAAATCTGGAGCCGGTGAGCGTGGGTCTCGCGGTATCATTGCAGCACTGGGGCCAG
ATGGTAAGCCCTCCCGTATCGTAGTTATCTACACGACGGGGAGTCAGGCAACTATGGATGAACGAAATAG
ACAGATCGCTGAGATAGGTGCCTCACTGATTAAGCATTGGTAACTGTCAGACCAAGTTTACTCATATATA
CTTTAGATTGATTTAAAACTTCATTTTTAATTTAAAAGGATCTAGGTGAAGATCCTTTTTGATAATCTCA
TGACCAAAATCCCTTAACGTGAGTTTTCGTTCCACTGAGCGTCAGACCCCGTAGAAAAGATCAAAGGATC
TTCTTGAGATCCTTTTTTTCTGCGCGTAATCTGCTGCTTGCAAACAAAAAAACCACCGCTACCAGCGGTG
GTTTGTTTGCCGGATCAAGAGCTACCAACTCTTTTTCCGAAGGTAACTGGCTTCAGCAGAGCGCAGATAC
CAAATACTGTTCTTCTAGTGTAGCCGTAGTTAGGCCACCACTTCAAGAACTCTGTAGCACCGCCTACATA
CCTCGCTCTGCTAATCCTGTTACCAGTGGCTGCTGCCAGTGGCGATAAGTCGTGTCTTACCGGGTTGGAC
TCAAGACGATAGTTACCGGATAAGGCGCAGCGGTCGGGCTGAACGGGGGGTTCGTGCACACAGCCCAGCT
TGGAGCGAACGACCTACACCGAACTGAGATACCTACAGCGTGAGCTATGAGAAAGCGCCACGCTTCCCGA
AGGGAGAAAGGCGGACAGGTATCCGGTAAGCGGCAGGGTCGGAACAGGAGAGCGCACGAGGGAGCTTCCA
GGGGGAAACGCCTGGTATCTTTATAGTCCTGTCGGGTTTCGCCACCTCTGACTTGAGCGTCGATTTTTGT
GATGCTCGTCAGGGGGGCGGAGCCTATGGAAAAACGCCAGCAACGCGGCCTTTTTACGGTTCCTGGCCTT
TTGCTGGCCTTTTGCTCACATGTCCTGCAGGCAGCTGCGCGCTCGCTCGCTCACTGAGGCCGCCCGGGCG
TCGGGCGACCTTTGGTCGCCCGGCCTCAGTGAGCGAGCGAGCGCGCAGAGAGGGAGTGGCCAACTCCATC
ACTAGGGGTTCCTGCGGCAATTCAGTCGATAACTATAACGGTCCTAAGGTAGCGATTTAAATACGCGCTC
TCTTAAGGTAGCCCCGGGACGCGTCAATTGCATGAAGAATCTGCTTAGGGTTAGGCGTTTTGCTGCCACC
TGACGTCGGCAGTGAAAAAAATGCTTTATTTGTGAAATTTGTGATGCTATTGCTTTATTTGTAACCATTA
TAAGCTGCAATAAACAAGTTAACAACAACAATTGCATTCATTTTATGTTTCAGGTTCAGGGGGAGGTGTG
GGAGGTTTTTTAAAGCAAGTAAAACCTCTACAAATGTGGTATGGCTGATTATGATCCTCTAGACTGCAGA
CTAGTTCATTGAAAGTACAAGTTCTCTGAACCAGCTTTTTTGTAGAGAGATGTTATGCTTTCCTGGGCAC
AAGACATTGGCAGCTTGTAAAGTTCGTCCATTCCGTGTGTTATCCCAGCCGCCGCAGTAGTTTGATTCTT
AACGAGCGCAACGATCCTCGCTGCTTCGTTCTTATCCTTGATGCCAAGCTTCTGCATGTCGGGGATCACA
GCGGTGGGGTGGTCAGCCCACTCGAAGGCCGCCTTGGAGATCCTGTCCCACTTCTGCACCTGCTTCCCCT
GCGTCACGGTCAAGGTCACCCCGTGCTGGCTGTTGAACCCCGCGTCCACCGTGCGGGACACGGTGTTGAA
CCGCAGCCCCTCGCACACCATGACCACCAGCTTCACCAGCTTGCTCTTCGTGTCGGCCTGTGGGTCAGCC
GCCATGGTGAATTCTCCAG
