>Addgene plasmid #133732 | pTRE3G-Bi-gePSI-pCamk2a-AcGFP | depositor partial sequence | sequence record 257049 | gePSI-β-chain (1-309 bp) fused to ODC36 (310-420 bp)
ATGGCGGCTGACCCACAGGCCGACACGAAGAGCAAGCTGGTGAAGCTGGTGGTCATGGTGTGCGAGGGGC
TGCGGTTCAACACCGTGTCCCGCACGGTGGACGCGGGGTTCAACAGCCAGCACGGGGTGACCTTGACCGT
GACGCAGGGGAAGCAGGTGCAGAAGTGGGACAGGATCTCCAAGGCGGCCTTCGAGTGGGCTGACCACCCC
ACCGCTGTGATCCCCGACATGCAGAAGCTTGGCATCAAGGATAAGAACGAAGCAGCGAGGATCGTTGCGC
TCGTTAAGAATCAAACTACTGCGGCGGCTGGGATAACACACGGAATGGACGAACTTTACAAGCTGCCAAT
GTCTTGTGCCCAGGAAAGCATAACATCTCTCTACAAAAAAGCTGGTTCAGAGAACTTGTACTTTCAATGA
