>Addgene plasmid #133732 | pTRE3G-Bi-gePSI-pCamk2a-AcGFP | depositor partial sequence | sequence record 257050 | gePSI-α-chain
ATGAAGTTCACTGAAATCTTCCCCGTGGAGGACGCGAACTACCCTTACAGCGCCTTCATCGCGTCGGTCC
GGAAAGACGTGATCAAACACTGCACCGACCATAAAGGGATCTTCCAGCCCGTGCTGCCACCGGAGAAGAA
GGTCCCGGAGCTATGGTTGTACACAGAGCTCAAAACTAGGACCAGCTCCATCACGCTCGCCATACGCATG
GACAACCTGTACCTCGTGGGCTTCAGGACCCCGGGCGGGGTGTGGTGGGAGTTCGGCAAGGACGGCGACA
CCCACCTCCTCGGCGACAACCCCAGGTGGCTCGGCTTCGGCGGCAGGTACCAGGACCTCATCGGCAACAA
GGGTCTGGAGACCGTCACCATGGGCCGCGCCGAAATGACCAGGGCCGTCAACGACCTGGCGAAGAAGAAG
AAGTGA
